>Addgene plasmid #190052 | pBeast-pOxyS-RBS- sfGFP | addgene full sequence | sequence record 377928 | Addgene NGS Result
CCAATGCTTAATCAGTGAGGCACCTATCTCAGCGATCTGTCTATTTCGTTCATCCATAGTTGCCTGACTC
CCCGTCGTGTAGATAACTACGATACGGGAGGGCTTACCATCTGGCCCCAGTGCTGCAATGATACCGCGAG
ACCCACGCTCACCGGCTCCAGATTTATCAGCAATAAACCAGCCAGCCGGAAGGGCCGAGCGCAGAAGTGG
TCCTGCAACTTTATCCGCCTCCATCCAGTCTATTAATTGTTGCCGGGAAGCTAGAGTAAGTAGTTCGCCA
GTTAATAGTTTGCGCAACGTTGTTGCCATTGCTACAGGCATCGTGGTGTCACGCTCGTCGTTTGGTATGG
CTTCATTCAGCTCCGGTTCCCAACGATCAAGGCGAGTTACATGATCCCCCATGTTGTGCAAAAAAGCGGT
TAGCTCCTTCGGTCCTCCGATCGTTGTCAGAAGTAAGTTGGCCGCAGTGTTATCACTCATGGTTATGGCA
GCACTGCATAATTCTCTTACTGTCATGCCATCCGTAAGATGCTTTTCTGTGACTGGTGAGTACTCAACCA
AGTCATTCTGAGAATAGTGTATGCGGCGACCGAGTTGCTCTTGCCCGGCGTCAACACGGGATAATACCGC
GCCACATAGCAGAACTTTAAAAGTGCTCATCATTGGAAAACGTTCTTCGGGGCGAAAACTCTCAAGGATC
TTACCGCTGTTGAGATCCAGTTCGATGTAACCCACTCGTGCACCCAACTGATCTTCAGCATCTTTTACTT
TCACCAGCGTTTCTGGGTGAGCAAAAACAGGAAGGCAAAATGCCGCAAAAAAGGGAATAAGGGCGACACG
GAAATGTTGAATACTCATACTCTTCCTTTTTCAATATTATTGAAGCATTTATCAGGGTTATTGTCTCATG
AGCGGATACATATTTGAATGTATTTAGAAAAATAAACAAATAGGGGTTCCGCGCACATTTCCCCGAAAAG
TGCCACCTGACGTCTAAGAAACCATTATTATCATGACATTAACCTATAAAAATAGGCGTATCACGAGGCC
CTTTCGTCTTCAAGAATTCTGGCGAATCCTCTGACCAGCCAGAAAACGACCTTTCTGTGGTGAAACCGGA
TGCTGCAATTCAGAGCGCCAGCAAGTGGGGGACAGCAGAAGACCTGACCGCCGCAGAGTGGATGTTTGAC
ATGGTGAAGACTATCGCACCATCAGCCAGAAAACCGAATTTTGCTGGGTGGGCTAACGATATCCGCCTGA
TGCGTGAACGTGACGGACGTAACCACCGCGACATGTGTGTGCTGTTCCGCTGGCTCGGATACCCTTACTC
TGTTGAAAACGAATAGATAGGTTAAGGAACGGTTATTTCTGCGTAGATCTATCTTACACAGCATCACACT
GGCTCACCTTCGGGTGGGCCTTTCTGCGTTTATATACTAGAGAGAGAATATAAAAAGCCAGATTATTAAT
CCGGCTTTTTTATTATTTAGGCAACTGAAACGATTCGGATCCTGTATTACTATTCTTAGGATTCATTATC
CATCCTCCATCGCCACGATAGTTCATGGCGATAGGTAGAATAGCAATGAACGATTATCCCTATCAAGCAT
TCTGACTGAGCATTGCTCACATCTAGAGAAAGAGGAGAAATACTAGATGCGTAAAGGCGAAGAGCTGTTC
ACTGGTGTCGTCCCTATTCTGGTGGAACTGGATGGTGATGTCAACGGTCATAAGTTTTCCGTGCGTGGCG
AGGGTGAAGGTGACGCAACTAATGGTAAACTGACGCTGAAGTTCATCTGTACTACTGGTAAACTGCCGGT
ACCTTGGCCGACTCTGGTAACGACGCTGACTTATGGTGTTCAGTGCTTTGCTCGTTATCCGGACCATATG
AAGCAGCATGACTTCTTCAAGTCCGCCATGCCGGAAGGCTATGTGCAGGAACGCACGATTTCCTTTAAGG
ATGACGGCACGTACAAAACGCGTGCGGAAGTGAAATTTGAAGGCGATACCCTGGTAAACCGCATTGAGCT
GAAAGGCATTGACTTTAAAGAAGACGGCAATATCCTGGGCCATAAGCTGGAATACAATTTTAACAGCCAC
AATGTTTACATCACCGCCGATAAACAAAAAAATGGCATTAAAGCGAATTTTAAAATTCGCCACAACGTGG
AGGATGGCAGCGTGCAGCTGGCTGATCACTACCAGCAAAACACTCCAATCGGTGATGGTCCTGTTCTGCT
GCCAGACAATCACTATCTGAGCACGCAAAGCGTTCTGTCTAAAGATCCGAACGAGAAACGCGATCATATG
GTTCTGCTGGAGTTCGTAACCGCAGCGGGCATCACGCATGGTATGGATGAACTGTACAAATGATGATAAG
CTTACTTTATCTGAGAATAGTCAATCTTCGGAAATCCCAGGTGGCATGCTAAAAGTCTCGTAAAGCGTTC
TATCAATAACCCGTTGGTGCCAGGCATCAAATAAAACGAAAGGCTCAGTCGAAAGACTGGGCCTTTCGTT
TTATCTGTTGTTTGTCGGTGAACGCTCTCTACTAGAGTCACACTGGCTCACCTTCGGGTGGGCCTTTCTG
CGTTTATACCGTCTCAGAATCGGCCGTGAACAATAAAATAGTTTCGGTATTATTGACCACTTCCGAGTAG
AATCGTGCTTCAGTAAGAGTCGACCGATGCCCTTGAGAGCCTTCAACCCAGTCAGCTCCTTCCGGTGGGC
GCGGGGCATGACTATCGTCGCCGCACTTATGACTGTCTTCTTTATCATGCAACTCGTAGGACAGGTGCCG
GCAGCGCTCTTCCGCTTCCTCGCTCACTGACTCGCTGCGCTCGGTCGTTCGGCTGCGGCGAGCGGTATCA
GCTCACTCAAAGGCGGTAATACGGTTATCCACAGAATCAGGGGATAACGCAGGAAAGAACATGTGAGCAA
AAGGCCAGCAAAAGGCCAGGAACCGTAAAAAGGCCGCGTTGCTGGCGTTTTTCCATAGGCTCCGCCCCCC
TGACGAGCATCACAAAAATCGACGCTCAAGTCAGAGGTGGCGAAACCCGACAGGACTATAAAGATACCAG
GCGTTTCCCCCTGGAAGCTCCCTCGTGCGCTCTCCTGTTCCGACCCTGCCGCTTACCGGATACCTGTCCG
CCTTTCTCCCTTCGGGAAGCGTGGCGCTTTCTCATAGCTCACGCTGTAGGTATCTCAGTTCGGTGTAGGT
CGTTCGCTCCAAGCTGGGCTGTGTGCACGAACCCCCCGTTCAGCCCGACCGCTGCGCCTTATCCGGTAAC
TATCGTCTTGAGTCCAACCCGGTAAGACACGACTTATCGCCACTGGCAGCAGCCACTGGTAACAGGATTA
GCAGAGCGAGGTATGTAGGCGGTGCTACAGAGTTCTTGAAGTGGTGGCCTAACTACGGCTACACTAGAAG
AACAGTATTTGGTATCTGCGCTCTGCTGAAGCCAGTTACCTTCGGAAAAAGAGTTGGTAGCTCTTGATCC
GGCAAACAAACCACCGCTGGTAGCGGTGGTTTTTTTGTTTGCAAGCAGCAGATTACGCGCAGAAAAAAAG
GATCTCAAGAAGATCCTTTGATCTTTTCTACGGGGTCTGACGCTCAGTGGAACGAAAACTCACGTTAAGG
GATTTTGGTCATGAGATTATCAAAAAGGATCTTCACCTAGATCCTTTTAAATTAAAAATGAAGTTTTAAA
TCAATCTAAAGTATATATGAGTAAACTTGGTCTGACAGTTA
Features (pLannotate 1.2.2; 9 found; start..end, strand, type, name):
    859..963     -  promoter       AmpR promoter: bla
   1065..1313    +  CDS            O (fragment): VRPO_LAMBD - Protein inferred from homology: Swiss-Prot protein existence level 3. Necessary for the bidirectional replication of DNA. It interacts with the ori (origin of replication) region of the genome during the initiation of replication. From Escherichia phage lambda (Bacteriophage lambda).
   1401..1428    +  terminator     T7Te terminator: phage T7 early transcription terminator
   1657..2370    +  CDS            superfolder GFP: GFP variant that folds robustly even when fused to poorly folded proteins (Pédelacq et al., 2006)
   2478..2549    +  terminator     rrnB T1 terminator: transcription terminator T1 from the E. coli rrnB gene
   2565..2592    +  terminator     T7Te terminator: phage T7 early transcription terminator
   2679..2810    +  CDS            TcR (fragment): tetracycline efflux protein; tet; confers resistance to tetracycline
   2990..3578    -  rep_origin     ori: high-copy-number ColE1/pMB1/pBR322/pUC origin of replication
   3749..858     -  CDS            AmpR (across the origin): β-lactamase; bla; confers resistance to ampicillin, carbenicillin, and related antibiotics
