[The description below was written by a language model from this plasmid's Addgene catalogue record and pLannotate feature annotations shown in this document.]
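Description:
pBeast-pOxyS-RBS-sfGFP is a small (about 3.75 kb) bacterial reporter plasmid built for synthetic biology and cell-free protein synthesis work. It derives from pBEST-OR2-OR1-Pr-UTR1-deGFP-T500, a backbone commonly used in E. coli cell-free expression systems. It is propagated in E. coli as a high-copy plasmid from a ColE1/pUC-type origin. Selection is with ampicillin through the β-lactamase (AmpR) gene and its bla promoter. The feature table also picks up short fragments of the lambda O protein and of a tetracycline resistance gene. These appear to be backbone remnants rather than functional parts.

The payload is a superfolder GFP coding sequence (roughly 720 bp), which replaces the deGFP of the parent vector. The original OR2-OR1-Pr promoter and UTR were exchanged for the pOxyS promoter and its native ribosome binding site. These two elements are described in the catalogue record but were not called by the automated annotation. pOxyS is activated by the transcription factor OxyR when OxyR is oxidised by hydrogen peroxide, so fluorescence reports H2O2 levels. The record lists no OxyR gene on this plasmid. The cassette is insulated by an upstream B0014 and a downstream B0015 terminator, consistent with the annotated T7Te and rrnB T1 terminators flanking sfGFP. Each end of the insert, and each terminator, is flanked by 40 bp spacers intended to ease Gibson assembly into more complex constructs. The plasmid serves as the fluorescent output module of a modular cell-free biosensing platform that uses H2O2 as a common signal integrator.
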