Addgene plasmid #190052: pBeast-pOxyS-RBS- sfGFP
Purpose: GFP containing reporter plasmid expressing it under the control of the OxyR/H2O2 inducible pOxyS promoter
Depositing lab: Jerome Bonnet. Depositing organization: CNRS UMR 5048, INSERM U1054, Centre de Biochimie Structurale. Publication: PeroxiHUB: A Modular Cell-Free Biosensing Platform Using H(2)O(2) as Signal Integrator. Soudier P, Zuniga A, Duigou T, Voyvodic PL, Bazi-Kabbaj K, Kushwaha M, Vendrell JA, Solassol J, Bonnet J, Faulon JL. ACS Synth Biol. 2022 Aug 19;11(8):2578-2588. doi: 10.1021/acssynbio.2c00138. Epub 2022 Aug 1. PubMed 35913043.
Backbone
  Vector backbone: pBEST-OR2-OR1-Pr-UTR1-deGFP-T500
  Modifications to backbone: Two 40bp spacers were added to the each end of the insert to facilitate Gibson assembly cloning into more complex constructs. Upstream and downstream terminators (B0014 and B0015, respectively) we also added, each flanked by two 40bp spacers. The OR2-OR1-Pr promoter and UTR were replaced by the OxyR-activated pOxyS and its native RBS, and deGFP was replaced by sfGFP.
  Vector type: Synthetic Biology ; Cell-Free Protein Synthesis
Growth in bacteria
  Bacterial resistance: Ampicillin, 100 μg/mL
  Growth temperature: 37°C
  Growth strain: DH5alpha
  Copy number: High Copy
Gene/Insert
  Gene/Insert name: sfGFP
  Species: Synthetic
  Insert size (bp): 720
Terms and licenses: Academic/Nonprofit Terms; Industry Terms: Not Available to Industry
How to cite: pBeast-pOxyS-RBS- sfGFP was a gift from Jerome Bonnet (Addgene plasmid # 190052 ; http://n2t.net/addgene:190052 ; RRID:Addgene_190052)
